>Addgene plasmid #157348 | pD649-HAsp-CADM2-COMP5AP-AviTag-9xHis | addgene full sequence | sequence record 385762 | Addgene NGS Result
GGCATTGATTATTGACTAGTTATTAATAGTAATCAATTACGGGGTCATTAGTTCATAGCCCATATATGGA
GTTCCGCGTTACATAACTTACGGTAAATGGCCCGCCTGGCTGACCGCCCAACGACCCCCGCCCATTGACG
TCAATAATGACGTATGTTCCCATAGTAACGCCAATAGGGACTTTCCATTGACGTCAATGGGTGGAGTATT
TACGGTAAACTGCCCACTTGGCAGTACATCAAGTGTATCATATGCCAAGTACGCCCCCTATTGACGTCAA
TGACGGTAAATGGCCCGCCTGGCATTATGCCCAGTACATGACCTTATGGGACTTTCCTACTTGGCAGTAC
ATCTACGTATTAGTCATCGCTATTACCATGGTGATGCGGTTTTGGCAGTACATCAATGGGCGTGGATAGC
GGTTTGACTCACGGGGATTTCCAAGTCTCCACCCCATTGACGTCAATGGGAGTTTGTTTTGGCACCAAAA
TCAACGGGACTTTCCAAAATGTCGTAACAACTCCGCCCCATTGACGCAAATGGGCGGTAGGCGTGTACGG
TGGGAGGTCTATATAAGCAGAGCTCGTTTAGTGAACCGTCAGATCGCCTGGAGACGCCATCCACGCTGTT
TTGACCTCCATAGAAGACACCGGGACCGATCCAGCCTCCGCGGCCGGGAACGGTGCATTGGAACGCGGAT
TCCCCGTGCCAAGAGTGACGTAAGTACCGCCTATAGAGTCTATAGGCCCACCCCCTTGGCTTCGTTAGAA
CGCGGCTACAATTAATACATAACCTTATGTATCATACACATACGATTTAGGTGACACTATAGAATAACAT
CCACTTTGCCTTTCTCTCCACAGGTGTCCACTCCCAGGTCCAACTGCACCTCGGTTCTATCGAAAACGCG
CCTGCTAGCGCCACCATGAAGACCATCATTGCCCTGAGCTACATCTTCTGCCTGGTGTTCGCTGCGGCCG
CCCAATTTCCTCTGACACAGAACGTGACAGTGGTGGAAGGCGGCACCGCCATCCTGACATGCAGAGTGGA
CCAGAACGACAACACCAGCCTGCAGTGGTCCAATCCTGCTCAGCAGACCCTGTACTTCGACGACAAGAAG
GCCCTGCGGGACAACAGAATCGAACTTGTGCGGGCCTCTTGGCACGAGCTGAGCATCTCTGTGTCCGATG
TGTCCCTGAGCGACGAGGGCCAGTACACCTGTAGCCTGTTCACCATGCCTGTGAAAACCAGCAAGGCCTA
CCTGACAGTGCTGGGCGTGCCAGAGAAGCCTCAGATCTCTGGCTTTAGCAGCCCCGTGATGGAAGGCGAT
CTGATGCAGCTGACCTGCAAGACATCTGGCTCTAAGCCTGCCGCCGACATCCGGTGGTTCAAGAATGACA
AAGAGATCAAGGACGTCAAGTACCTGAAAGAAGAGGACGCCAACAGAAAGACCTTCACCGTGTCTAGCAC
CCTGGACTTCAGAGTGGATAGAAGCGACGATGGCGTGGCCGTGATCTGTAGAGTGGATCACGAGAGCCTG
AACGCCACACCTCAGGTGGCAATGCAGGTCCTGGAAATCCACTACACCCCTAGCGTGAAGATCATCCCCA
GCACACCCTTTCCACAAGAGGGCCAGCCTCTGATCCTGACCTGTGAAAGCAAGGGCAAGCCACTGCCTGA
GCCTGTGCTGTGGACAAAAGATGGCGGAGAGCTGCCCGATCCTGACAGAATGGTGGTGTCCGGCAGAGAG
CTGAATATCCTGTTCCTGAACAAGACCGACAACGGCACCTACAGATGCGAGGCCACAAATACCATCGGCC
AGAGCAGCGCCGAGTACGTGCTGATTGTGCACGATGTGCCCAACACACTGCTGCCCACCACAATCATCCC
TAGCCTGACCACCGCCACCGTGACAACAACAGTGGCCATCACAACAAGCCCTACCACCAGCGCCACCACC
AGCAGCATCAGAGATCCTAATGCTCTGGCTGGCCAGAACGGCCCCGATCATGGCGCGCCGGAAGATCAAG
TTGATCCAAGATTGATTGATGGCAAGGGCGGATCTCTGGAGGTGCTGTTCCAGGGACCAGGCGGAAGCGG
CAATCCCGGCGGCGATCTGGCCCCCCAGATGCTGCGCGAGCTGCAGGAGACCAATGCCGCCCTGCAGGAC
GTGCGCGAGCTGCTGCGCCACCGCGTGAAGGAGATCACCTTCCTGAAGAACACCGTGATGGAGTGCGACG
CCTGCGGTATGCAGCCCTCTAGAGGCTCCGGCTCCATCATCCCAGTTGAGGAGGAGAACCCGGACTTCTG
GAACCGCGAGGCAGCCGAGGCCCTGGGTGCCGCCAAGAAGCTGCAGCCTGCACAGACAGCCGCCAAGAAC
CTCATCATCTTCCTGGGCGATGGGATGGGGGTGTCTACGGTGACAGCTGCCAGGATCCTAAAAGGGCAGA
AGAAGGACAAACTGGGGCCTGAGATACCCCTGGCCATGGACCGCTTCCCATATGTGGCTCTGTCCAAGAC
ATACAATGTAGACAAACATGTGCCAGACAGTGGAGCCACAGCCACGGCCTACCTGTGCGGGGTCAAGGGC
AACTTCCAGACCATTGGCTTGAGTGCAGCCGCCCGCTTTAACCAGTGCAACACGACACGCGGCAACGAGG
TCATCTCCGTGATGAATCGGGCCAAGAAAGCAGGGAAGTCAGTGGGAGTGGTAACCACCACACGAGTGCA
GCACGCCTCGCCAGCCGGCACCTACGCCCACACGGTGAACCGCAACTGGTACTCGGACGCCGACGTGCCT
GCCTCGGCCCGCCAGGAGGGGTGCCAGGACATCGCTACGCAGCTCATCTCCAACATGGACATTGACGTGA
TCCTAGGTGGAGGCCGAAAGTACATGTTTCGCATGGGAACCCCAGACCCTGAGTACCCAGATGACTACAG
CCAAGGTGGGACCAGGCTGGACGGGAAGAATCTGGTGCAGGAATGGCTGGCGAAGCGCCAGGGTGCCCGG
TATGTGTGGAACCGCACTGAGCTCATGCAGGCTTCCCTGGACCCGTCTGTGACCCATCTCATGGGTCTCT
TTGAGCCTGGAGACATGAAATACGAGATCCACCGAGACTCCACACTGGACCCCTCCCTGATGGAGATGAC
AGAGGCTGCCCTGCGCCTGCTGAGCAGGAACCCCCGCGGCTTCTTCCTCTTCGTGGAGGGTGGTCGCATC
GACCATGGTCATCATGAAAGCAGGGCTTACCGGGCACTGACTGAGACGATCATGTTCGACGACGCCATTG
AGAGGGCGGGCCAGCTCACCAGCGAGGAGGACACGCTGAGCCTCGTCACTGCCGACCACTCCCACGTCTT
CTCCTTCGGAGGCTACCCCCTGCGAGGGAGCTCCATCTTCGGGCTGGCCCCTGGCAAGGCCCGGGACAGG
AAGGCCTACACGGTCCTCCTATACGGAAACGGTCCAGGCTATGTGCTCAAGGACGGCGCCCGGCCGGATG
TTACCGAGAGCGAGAGCGGGAGCCCCGAGTATCGGCAGCAGTCAGCAGTGCCCCTGGACGAAGAGACCCA
CGCAGGCGAGGACGTGGCGGTGTTCGCGCGCGGCCCGCAGGCGCACCTGGTTCACGGCGTGCAGGAGCAG
ACCTTCATAGCGCACGTCATGGCCTTCGCCGCCTGCCTGGAGCCCTACACCGCCTGCGACCTGGCGCCCC
CCGCCGGCACCACCGACGCCGCGCACCCGGGTGGCGGAGGACTGAACGACATCTTCGAGGCTCAGAAAAT
CGAATGGCACGAACATCACCATCACCATCACCATCACCATTAAGGCCGGCCTGTAGTCACTGGCACAACG
CGTTACCCGGTAAGCCAATCGGGTATACACGGTCGTCATACTGCAGACAGGGTTCTTCTACTTTGCAAGA
TAGTCTTGAGTAGTAAAATAAATAGATAGAGAAAATCAGCCTCGACTGTGCCTTCTAGTTGCCAGCCATC
TGTTGTTTGCCCCTCCCCCGTGCCTTCCTTGACCCTGGAAGGTGCCACTCCCACTGTCCTTTCCTAATAA
AATGAGGAAATTGCATCACAACACTCAACCCTATCTCGGTCTATTCTTTTGATTTATAAGGGATTTTGCC
GATTTCGGCCTATTGGTTAAAAAATGAGCTGATTTAACAAAAATTTAACGCGAATTAATTCTGTGGAATG
TGTGTCAGTTAGGGTGTGGAAAGTCCCCAGGCTCCCCAGCAGGCAGAAGTATGCAAAGCATGCATCTCAA
TTAGTCAGCAACCAGGTGTGGAAAGTCCCCAGGCTCCCCAGCAGGCAGAAGTATGCAAAGCATGCATCTC
AATTAGTCAGCAACCATAGTCCCGCCCCTAACTCCGCCCATCCCGCCCCTAACTCCGCCCAGTTCCGCCC
ATTCTCCGCCCCATGGCTGACTAATTTTTTTTATTTATGCAGAGGCCGAGGCCGCCTCTGCCTCTGAGCT
ATTCCAGAAGTAGTGAGGAGGCTTTTTTGGAGGCCTAGGCTTTTGCAAAAAGCTCCCGGGAGCTTGTATA
TCCATTTTCGGATCTGATCAGCACGTGTTGACAATTAATCATCGGCATAGTATATCGGCATAGTATAATA
CGACAAGGTGAGGAACTAAACCATGACCGAGTACAAGCCCACGGTGCGCCTCGCCACCCGCGACGACGTC
CCCAGGGCCGTACGCACCCTCGCCGCCGCGTTCGCCGACTACCCCGCCACGCGCCACACCGTCGATCCGG
ACCGCCACATCGAGCGGGTCACCGAGCTGCAAGAACTCTTCCTCACGCGCGTCGGGCTCGACATCGGCAA
GGTGTGGGTCGCGGACGACGGCGCCGCGGTGGCGGTCTGGACCACGCCGGAGAGCGTCGAAGCGGGGGCG
GTGTTCGCCGAGATCGGCCCGCGCATGGCCGAGTTGAGCGGTTCCCGGCTGGCCGCGCAGCAACAGATGG
AAGGCCTCCTGGCGCCGCACCGGCCCAAGGAGCCCGCGTGGTTCCTGGCCACCGTCGGCGTCTCGCCCGA
CCACCAGGGCAAGGGTCTGGGCAGCGCCGTCGTGCTCCCCGGAGTGGAGGCGGCCGAGCGCGCCGGGGTG
CCCGCCTTCCTGGAGACATCCGCGCCCCGCAACCTCCCCTTCTACGAGCGGCTCGGCTTCACCGTCACCG
CCGACGTCGAGGTGCCCGAAGGACCGCGCACCTGGTGCATGACCCGCAAGCCCGGTGCCTGACACGTGCT
ACGAGATTTCGATTCCACCGCCGCCTTCTATGAAAGGTTGGGCTTCGGAATCGTTTTCCGGGACGCCGGC
TGGATGATCCTCCAGCGCGGGGATCTCATGCTGGAGTTCTTCGCCCACCCCAACTTGTTTATTGCAGCTT
ATAATGGTTACAAATAAAGCAATAGCATCACAAATTTCACAAATAAAGCATTTTTTTCACTGCATTCTAG
TTGTGGTTTGTCCAAACTCATCAATGTATCTTATCATGTCTGTATACCGTCGACCTCTAGCTAGAGCTTG
GCGTAATCATGGTCATTACCAATGCTTAATCAGTGAGGCACCTATCTCAGCGATCTGTCTATTTCGTTCA
TCCATAGTTGCCTGACTCCCCGTCGTGTAGATAACTACGATACGGGAGGGCTTACCATCTGGCCCCAGCG
CTGCGATGATACCGCGAGAACCACGCTCACCGGCTCCGGATTTATCAGCAATAAACCAGCCAGCCGGAAG
GGCCGAGCGCAGAAGTGGTCCTGCAACTTTATCCGCCTCCATCCAGTCTATTAATTGTTGCCGGGAAGCT
AGAGTAAGTAGTTCGCCAGTTAATAGTTTGCGCAACGTTGTTGCCATCGCTACAGGCATCGTGGTGTCAC
GCTCGTCGTTTGGTATGGCTTCATTCAGCTCCGGTTCCCAACGATCAAGGCGAGTTACATGATCCCCCAT
GTTGTGCAAAAAAGCGGTTAGCTCCTTCGGTCCTCCGATCGTTGTCAGAAGTAAGTTGGCCGCAGTGTTA
TCACTCATGGTTATGGCAGCACTGCATAATTCTCTTACTGTCATGCCATCCGTAAGATGCTTTTCTGTGA
CTGGTGAGTACTCAACCAAGTCATTCTGAGAATAGTGTATGCGGCGACCGAGTTGCTCTTGCCCGGCGTC
AATACGGGATAATACCGCGCCACATAGCAGAACTTTAAAAGTGCTCATCATTGGAAAACGTTCTTCGGGG
CGAAAACTCTCAAGGATCTTACCGCTGTTGAGATCCAGTTCGATGTAACCCACTCGTGCACCCAACTGAT
CTTCAGCATCTTTTACTTTCACCAGCGTTTCTGGGTGAGCAAAAACAGGAAGGCAAAATGCCGCAAAAAA
GGGAATAAGGGCGACACGGAAATGTTGAATACTCATATTCTTCCTTTTTCAATATTATTGAAGCATTTAT
CAGGGTTATTGTCTCATGAGCGGATACATATTTGAATGTATTTAGAAAAATAAACAAATAGGGGTCAGTG
TTACAACCAATTAACCAATTCTGAACATTATCGCGAGCCCATTTATACCTGAATATGGCTCATAACACCC
CTTGCTCATGACCAAAATCCCTTAACGTGAGTTACGCGCGCGTCGTTCCACTGAGCGTCAGACCCCGTAG
AAAAGATCAAAGGATCTTCTTGAGATCCTTTTTTTCTGCGCGTAATCTGCTGCTTGCAAACAAAAAAACC
ACCGCTACCAGCGGTGGTTTGTTTGCCGGATCAAGAGCTACCAACTCTTTTTCCGAAGGTAACTGGCTTC
AGCAGAGCGCAGATACCAAATACTGTTCTTCTAGTGTAGCCGTAGTTAGCCCACCACTTCAAGAACTCTG
TAGCACCGCCTACATACCTCGCTCTGCTAATCCTGTTACCAGTGGCTGCTGCCAGTGGCGATAAGTCGTG
TCTTACCGGGTTGGACTCAAGACGATAGTTACCGGATAAGGCGCAGCGGTCGGGCTGAACGGGGGGTTCG
TGCACACAGCCCAGCTTGGAGCGAACGACCTACACCGAACTGAGATACCTACAGCGTGAGCTATGAGAAA
GCGCCACGCTTCCCGAAGGGAGAAAGGCGGACAGGTATCCGGTAAGCGGCAGGGTCGGAACAGGAGAGCG
CACGAGGGAGCTTCCAGGGGGAAACGCCTGGTATCTTTATAGTCCTGTCGGGTTTCGCCACCTCTGACTT
GAGCGTCGATTTTTGTGATGCTCGTCAGGGGGGCGGAGCCTATGGAAAAACGCCAGCAACGCGGCCTTTT
TACGGTTCCTGGCCTTTTGCTGGCCTTTTGCTCACATGTTCTTTCCTGCGTTATCCCCTGATTCTGTGGA
TAACCGTATTACCGCCTTTGAGTGAGCTGATACCGCTCGCCGCAGCCGAACGACCGAGCGCAGCGAGTCA
GTGAGCGAGGAAGCGGAAGGCGAGAGTAGGGAACTGCCAGGCATCAAACTAAGCAGAAGGCCCCTGACGG
ATGGCCTTTTTGCGTTTCTACAAACTCTTTCTGTGTTGTAAAACGACGGCCAGTCTTAAGCTCGGGCCCC
CTGGGCGGTTCTGATAACGAGTAATCGTTAATCCGCAAATAACGTAAAAACCCGCTTCGGCGGGTTTTTT
TATGGGGGGAGTTTAGGGAAAGAGCATTTGTCAGAATATTTAAGGGCGCCTGTCACTTTGCTTGATATAT
GAGAATTATTTAACCTTATAAATGAGAAAAAAGCAACGCACTTTAAATAAGATACGTTGCTTTTTCGATT
GATGAACACCTATAATTAAACTATTCATCTATTATTTATGATTTTTTGTATATACAATATTTCTAGTTTG
TTAAAGAGAATTAAGAAAATAAATCTCGAAAATAATAAAGGGAAAATCAGTTTTTGATATCAAAATTATA
CATGTCAACGATAATACAAAATATAATACAAACTATAAGATGTTATCAGTATTTATTATCATTTAGAATA
AATTTTGTGTCGCCCTTAATTGTGAGCGGATAACAATTACGAGCTTCATGCACAGTGGCGTTGACTCAAT
ATTGGCCATTAGCCATATTATTCATTGGTTATATAGCATAAATCAATATTGGCTATTGGCCATTGCATAC
GTTGTATCTATATCATAATATGTACATTTATATTGGCTCATGTCCAATATGACCGCCATGTT
Features (pLannotate 1.2.2; 24 found; start..end, strand, type, name):
     77..380     +  enhancer       CMV enhancer: human cytomegalovirus immediate early enhancer
    381..584     +  promoter       CMV promoter: human cytomegalovirus (CMV) immediate early promoter
    720..763     +  intron         CMV intron (fragment): modified intron A from human cytomegalovirus
    815..833     +  promoter       SP6 promoter: promoter for bacteriophage SP6 RNA polymerase
    837..874     +  CDS            IgH signal sequence (fragment): signal sequence from the mouse immunoglobulin heavy chain variable region
    962..2011    +  CDS            Cadm2 (fragment): CADM2_RAT - Also known as Igsf4d, Necl3. Experimental evidence at protein level: Swiss-Prot protein existence level 1. Adhesion molecule that engages in homo- and heterophilic interactions with the other nectin-like family members, leading to cell aggregation. Important for synapse organization, providing regulated trans-synaptic adhesion. Preferentially binds to oligodendrocytes (By similarity). From Rattus norvegicus (Rat).
   2108..2287    +  CDS            Comp (fragment): COMP_RAT - Experimental evidence at protein level: Swiss-Prot protein existence level 1. May play a role in the structural integrity of cartilage via its interaction with other extracellular matrix proteins such as the collagens and fibronectin. Can mediate the interaction of chondrocytes with the cartilage extracellular matrix through interaction with cell surface integrin receptors. Could play a role in the pathogenesis of osteoarthritis. Potent suppressor of apoptosis in both primary chondrocytes and transformed cells. Suppresses apoptosis by blocking the activation of caspase-3 and by indu
   2275..3727    +  CDS            SEAP (fragment): secreted alkaline phosphatase from human placenta The natural enzyme has a C-terminal transmembrane sequence that is replaced by a GPI anchor.
   3752..3793    +  CDS            AviTag™ (fragment): peptide tag that allows for enzymatic biotinylation
   3797..3820    +  CDS            8xHis: 8xHis affinity tag
   3966..4077    +  polyA_signal   bGH poly(A) signal: bovine growth hormone polyadenylation signal
   4078..4186    +  rep_origin     f1 ori (fragment): f1 bacteriophage origin of replication; arrow indicates direction of (+) strand synthesis
   4200..4529    +  promoter       SV40 promoter: SV40 enhancer and early promoter
   4577..4624    +  promoter       EM7 promoter: synthetic bacterial promoter&nbsp
   4643..5242    +  CDS            PuroR (fragment): puromycin N-acetyltransferase; pac from Streptomyces; confers resistance to puromycin
   5252..5377    +  CDS            ble (fragment): BLE_KLEPN - Experimental evidence at protein level: Swiss-Prot protein existence level 1. Binding protein with a strong affinity to the bleomycin family of antibiotics. Binds to CL990; an antimitotic-antibiotic compound. From Klebsiella pneumoniae.
   5372..5493    +  polyA_signal   SV40 poly(A) signal: SV40 polyadenylation signal
   5546..6406    -  CDS            AmpR: β-lactamase; bla; confers resistance to ampicillin, carbenicillin, and related antibiotics
   6409..6505    -  promoter       AmpR promoter (fragment): bla
   6535..6559    -  CDS            KanR (fragment): aminoglycoside phosphotransferase; aph(3')-Ia; confers resistance to kanamycin
   6670..7258    +  rep_origin     ori: high-copy-number ColE1/pMB1/pBR322/pUC origin of replication
   7483..7500    +  terminator     rrnB T2 terminator (fragment): transcription terminator T2 from the E. coli rrnB gene
   7525..7544    -  CDS            lacZα (fragment): LacZα fragment of β-galactosidase; lacZ fragment
   8000..8016    +  protein_bind   lac operator: The lac repressor binds to the lac operator to inhibit transcription in E. coli. This inhibition can be relieved by adding lactose or isopropyl-β-D-thiogalactopyranoside (IPTG). lac repressor encoded by lacI
