[The description below was written by a language model from this plasmid's Addgene catalogue record and pLannotate feature annotations shown in this document.]
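Description:
pD649-HAsp-CADM2-COMP5AP-AviTag-9xHis is a mammalian expression plasmid on the pD649 backbone, designed to produce the extracellular domain of human CADM2 (also called IGSF4D, NECL3 or SynCAM 2) as a secreted fusion protein. It is propagated in E. coli through a high-copy ColE1/pUC-type origin with ampicillin selection. The annotated 8,182-nt sequence also carries an SV40 promoter/EM7 promoter cassette driving a puromycin N-acetyltransferase gene with an SV40 poly(A) signal, which would permit puromycin selection in mammalian cells, though the record does not state that this is used. Short fragments annotated as f1 ori, ble, KanR, lacZα and rrnB terminator appear to be backbone remnants.

Expression is driven by the CMV enhancer and immediate early promoter, followed by a fragment of CMV intron A and an SP6 promoter, which also serves as the 5′ sequencing primer site. An N-terminal signal sequence (named HAsp in the construct; the automated annotation matches a fragment of it to an immunoglobulin heavy chain leader) directs the protein into the secretory pathway. The 1,029-bp CADM2 ectodomain sits between retained NotI and AscI sites. The annotation tool labels it by homology to the rat orthologue, but the catalogue entry gives the species as human. Downstream on the backbone are the coiled-coil region of cartilage oligomeric matrix protein, which pentamerises the fusion, then human placental alkaline phosphatase as an enzymatic reporter, an AviTag for site-specific enzymatic biotinylation, and a polyhistidine tag (9xHis by name, 8xHis as annotated), ending at a bGH poly(A) signal.

The construct belongs to a collection built to map a human IgSF cell-surface interactome, where a multimerised, phosphatase-tagged ectodomain would raise avidity and give a readout for weak extracellular protein–protein interactions. The depositor notes that some plasmids in the collection may carry an IS4-like transposase insertion upstream of the CMV promoter. No such feature is annotated here.
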