Addgene plasmid #157348: pD649-HAsp-CADM2-COMP5AP-AviTag-9xHis
Purpose: Mammalian expression of cell-surface protein extracellular domain fused to COMP5AP-AviTag-9xHis. Protein is secreted from cells.
Depositing lab: Chris Garcia. Depositing organization: Stanford University. Publication: A Human IgSF Cell-Surface Interactome Reveals a Complex Network of Protein-Protein Interactions. Wojtowicz WM, Vielmetter J, Fernandes RA, Siepe DH, Eastman CL, Chisholm GB, Cox S, Klock H, Anderson PW, Rue SM, Miller JJ, Glaser SM, Bragstad ML, Vance J, Lam AW, Lesley SA, Zinn K, Garcia KC. Cell. 2020 Aug 20;182(4):1027-1043.e17. doi: 10.1016/j.cell.2020.07.025. PubMed 32822567.
Backbone
  Vector backbone: pD649
  Backbone size w/o insert (bp): 7153
  Vector type: Mammalian Expression
Growth in bacteria
  Bacterial resistance: Ampicillin, 100 μg/mL
  Growth temperature: 37°C
  Growth strain: DH5alpha
  Copy number: High Copy
Gene/Insert
  Gene/Insert name: CADM2
  Species: H. sapiens (human)
  Insert size (bp): 1029
  Entrez Gene: CADM2 (a.k.a. IGSF4D, NECL3, Necl-3, SynCAM 2, synCAM2)
  Promoter: CMV/SP6
  Tag / fusion protein: COMP5AP-AviTag-9xHis (C terminal on backbone)
  Cloning method: Restriction Enzyme; 5′ cloning site GCGGCCGC (not destroyed); 3′ cloning site GGCGCGCC (not destroyed)
  Sequencing primers: 5′ ATTTAGGTGACACTATAG; 3′ CGTCGCACTCCATCACGGTG
Resource information
  A portion of this plasmid was derived from a plasmid made by: synthesis by ThermoFisher
Terms and licenses: Academic/Nonprofit Terms; Industry Terms: Not Available to Industry
Depositor comments: Some plasmids in this collection may have an IS4-like element ISVsa5 family transposase upstream of the CMV promoter.
How to cite: pD649-HAsp-CADM2-COMP5AP-AviTag-9xHis was a gift from Chris Garcia (Addgene plasmid # 157348 ; http://n2t.net/addgene:157348 ; RRID:Addgene_157348)
