>Addgene plasmid #157348 | pD649-HAsp-CADM2-COMP5AP-AviTag-9xHis | depositor partial sequence | sequence record 303806 | insert (extracellular domain)
CAATTTCCTCTGACACAGAACGTGACAGTGGTGGAAGGCGGCACCGCCATCCTGACATGCAGAGTGGACC
AGAACGACAACACCAGCCTGCAGTGGTCCAATCCTGCTCAGCAGACCCTGTACTTCGACGACAAGAAGGC
CCTGCGGGACAACAGAATCGAACTTGTGCGGGCCTCTTGGCACGAGCTGAGCATCTCTGTGTCCGATGTG
TCCCTGAGCGACGAGGGCCAGTACACCTGTAGCCTGTTCACCATGCCTGTGAAAACCAGCAAGGCCTACC
TGACAGTGCTGGGCGTGCCAGAGAAGCCTCAGATCTCTGGCTTTAGCAGCCCCGTGATGGAAGGCGATCT
GATGCAGCTGACCTGCAAGACATCTGGCTCTAAGCCTGCCGCCGACATCCGGTGGTTCAAGAATGACAAA
GAGATCAAGGACGTCAAGTACCTGAAAGAAGAGGACGCCAACAGAAAGACCTTCACCGTGTCTAGCACCC
TGGACTTCAGAGTGGATAGAAGCGACGATGGCGTGGCCGTGATCTGTAGAGTGGATCACGAGAGCCTGAA
CGCCACACCTCAGGTGGCAATGCAGGTCCTGGAAATCCACTACACCCCTAGCGTGAAGATCATCCCCAGC
ACACCCTTTCCACAAGAGGGCCAGCCTCTGATCCTGACCTGTGAAAGCAAGGGCAAGCCACTGCCTGAGC
CTGTGCTGTGGACAAAAGATGGCGGAGAGCTGCCCGATCCTGACAGAATGGTGGTGTCCGGCAGAGAGCT
GAATATCCTGTTCCTGAACAAGACCGACAACGGCACCTACAGATGCGAGGCCACAAATACCATCGGCCAG
AGCAGCGCCGAGTACGTGCTGATTGTGCACGATGTGCCCAACACACTGCTGCCCACCACAATCATCCCTA
GCCTGACCACCGCCACCGTGACAACAACAGTGGCCATCACAACAAGCCCTACCACCAGCGCCACCACCAG
CAGCATCAGAGATCCTAATGCTCTGGCTGGCCAGAACGGCCCCGATCAT
